Addgene plasmid #171670: pJCC_083 Cas12i1
Purpose: For bacterial expression of Cas12i1 with an N-terminal His-MBP tag
Depositing lab: Jennifer Doudna. Depositing organization: University of California, Berkeley. Publication: CRISPR-Cas12a exploits R-loop asymmetry to form double-strand breaks. Cofsky JC, Karandur D, Huang CJ, Witte IP, Kuriyan J, Doudna JA. Elife. 2020 Jun 10;9. pii: 55143. doi: 10.7554/eLife.55143. PubMed 32519675.
Backbone
  Vector backbone: p2CT
  Backbone manufacturer: UC Berkeley MacroLab
  Backbone size w/o insert (bp): 5972
  Total vector size (bp): 9251
  Vector type: Bacterial Expression
Growth in bacteria
  Bacterial resistance: Ampicillin, 100 μg/mL
  Growth temperature: 37°C
  Growth strain: DH5alpha
  Copy number: High Copy
Gene/Insert
  Gene/Insert name: Cas12i1
  Insert size (bp): 3279
  Tag / fusion protein: 10X His (N terminal on backbone); maltose-binding protein (N terminal on backbone); TEV protease cleavage site (N terminal on backbone)
Resource information
  A portion of this plasmid was derived from a plasmid made by: Arbor Biotechnologies, Addgene plasmid 120882 (pET28a-mH6-Cas12i1)
Terms and licenses: Academic/Nonprofit Terms; Industry Terms: Not Available to Industry
How to cite: pJCC_083 Cas12i1 was a gift from Jennifer Doudna (Addgene plasmid # 171670 ; http://n2t.net/addgene:171670 ; RRID:Addgene_171670)
