[The description below was written by a language model from this plasmid's Addgene catalogue record and pLannotate feature annotations shown in this document.]
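Description:
pJCC_083 Cas12i1 is a 9,251 bp bacterial expression plasmid built on the p2CT backbone from the UC Berkeley MacroLab, designed to produce the type V CRISPR effector Cas12i1 in E. coli as a cleavable fusion protein. It is propagated through a ColE1/pMB1-type origin and selected with ampicillin via the β-lactamase gene and its native promoter. The backbone shows clear pBR322 ancestry: a bom mobilisation region, the rop gene, a tet promoter and two fragments of the tetracycline efflux gene flanking the expression cassette, indicating that the tetracycline marker is interrupted and not functional. The catalogue lists the plasmid as high copy, although the annotated rop gene is generally associated with copy-number restraint.

The expression cassette is driven by a T7 promoter with the T7 gene 10 ribosome binding site, so expression requires a host supplying T7 RNA polymerase. No lac operator or lacI gene is annotated. The open reading frame begins with a 10xHis tag, followed by a cytosolic maltose-binding protein lacking its signal sequence, and then a TEV protease recognition site. The 3,279 bp Cas12i1 coding sequence is not itself annotated, but fits the unannotated interval between the TEV site and the T7 terminator. A short match to a T7 gene 10B-derived solubility tag just upstream of the terminator is probably residual vector sequence rather than an intended tag.

The His tag allows metal-affinity purification, MBP aids solubility, and TEV cleavage removes both to leave near-native Cas12i1. The insert was derived from an earlier pET28a-based Cas12i1 plasmid. The associated work concerns DNA cleavage mechanisms of Cas12-family nucleases, consistent with use of the purified protein in biochemical assays.
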