Features (pLannotate 1.2.2; 16 found; start..end, strand, type, name):
      2..30      -  promoter       tet promoter: E. coli promoter for tetracycline efflux protein gene
    143..247     +  promoter       AmpR promoter: bla
    248..1108    +  CDS            AmpR: β-lactamase; bla; confers resistance to ampicillin, carbenicillin, and related antibiotics
   1279..1867    +  rep_origin     ori: high-copy-number ColE1/pMB1/pBR322/pUC origin of replication
   2053..2192    -  misc_feature   bom: basis of mobility region from pBR322
   2294..2485    -  CDS            rop: Rop protein, which maintains plasmids at low copy number; rop
   2502..2882    +  CDS            YPB1_ECOLX: Protein predicted: Swiss-Prot protein existence level 4. From Escherichia coli.
   3124..4024    -  CDS            TcR (fragment): tetracycline efflux protein; tet; confers resistance to tetracycline
   4046..4064    +  promoter       T7 promoter: promoter for bacteriophage T7 RNA polymerase
   4153..4175    +  RBS            RBS: efficient ribosome binding site from bacteriophage T7 gene 10 (Olins and Rangwala, 1989)
   4195..4224    +  CDS            10xHis: 10xHis affinity tag
   4234..5334    +  CDS            MBP: maltose binding protein from E. coli; malE (mutated); This version of the gene does not encode a signal sequence, so MBP will remain in the cytosol.
   5389..5405    +  CDS            TEV site (fragment): tobacco etch virus (TEV) protease recognition and cleavage site
   8783..8832    +  CDS            SET1 (fragment): solubility-enhancement tag derived from T7 phage gene 10B
   8840..8887    +  terminator     T7 terminator: transcription terminator for bacteriophage T7 RNA polymerase
   8913..9205    -  CDS            TcR (fragment): tetracycline efflux protein; tet; confers resistance to tetracycline
>Addgene plasmid #171670 | pJCC_083 Cas12i1 | addgene full sequence | sequence record 335049 | Addgene NGS Result
CATTAAAGCTTATCGATGATAAGCTGTCAAACATGAGAATTCTTGAAGACGAAAGGGCCTCGTGATACGC
CTATTTTTATAGGTTAATGTCATGATAATAATGGTTTCTTAGACGTCAGGTGGCACTTTTCGGGGAAATG
TGCGCGGAACCCCTATTTGTTTATTTTTCTAAATACATTCAAATATGTATCCGCTCATGAGACAATAACC
CTGATAAATGCTTCAATAACATTGAAAAAGGAAGAGTATGAGTATTCAACATTTCCGTGTCGCCCTTATT
CCCTTTTTTGCGGCATTTTGCCTTCCTGTTTTTGCTCACCCAGAAACGCTGGTGAAAGTAAAAGATGCTG
AAGATCAGTTGGGTGCACGAGTGGGTTACATCGAACTGGATCTCAACAGCGGTAAGATCCTTGAGAGTTT
TCGCCCCGAAGAACGTTTTCCAATGATGAGCACTTTTAAAGTTCTGCTATGTGGCGCGGTATTATCCCGT
GTTGACGCCGGGCAAGAGCAACTCGGTCGCCGCATACACTATTCTCAGAATGACTTGGTTGAGTACTCAC
CAGTCACAGAAAAGCATCTTACGGATGGCATGACAGTAAGAGAATTATGCAGTGCTGCCATAACCATGAG
TGATAACACTGCGGCCAACTTACTTCTGACAACGATCGGAGGACCGAAGGAGCTAACCGCTTTTTTGCAC
AACATGGGGGATCATGTAACTCGCCTTGATCGTTGGGAACCGGAGCTGAATGAAGCCATACCAAACGACG
AGCGTGACACCACGATGCCTGCAGCAATGGCAACAACGTTGCGCAAACTATTAACTGGCGAACTACTTAC
TCTAGCTTCCCGGCAACAATTAATAGACTGGATGGAGGCGGATAAAGTTGCAGGACCACTTCTGCGCTCG
GCCCTTCCGGCTGGCTGGTTTATTGCTGATAAATCTGGAGCCGGTGAGCGTGGGTCTCGCGGTATCATTG
CAGCACTGGGGCCAGATGGTAAGCCCTCCCGTATCGTAGTTATCTACACGACGGGGAGTCAGGCAACTAT
GGATGAACGAAATAGACAGATCGCTGAGATAGGTGCCTCACTGATTAAGCATTGGTAACTGTCAGACCAA
GTTTACTCATATATACTTTAGATTGATTTAAAACTTCATTTTTAATTTAAAAGGATCTAGGTGAAGATCC
TTTTTGATAATCTCATGACCAAAATCCCTTAACGTGAGTTTTCGTTCCACTGAGCGTCAGACCCCGTAGA
AAAGATCAAAGGATCTTCTTGAGATCCTTTTTTTCTGCGCGTAATCTGCTGCTTGCAAACAAAAAAACCA
CCGCTACCAGCGGTGGTTTGTTTGCCGGATCAAGAGCTACCAACTCTTTTTCCGAAGGTAACTGGCTTCA
GCAGAGCGCAGATACCAAATACTGTCCTTCTAGTGTAGCCGTAGTTAGGCCACCACTTCAAGAACTCTGT
AGCACCGCCTACATACCTCGCTCTGCTAATCCTGTTACCAGTGGCTGCTGCCAGTGGCGATAAGTCGTGT
CTTACCGGGTTGGACTCAAGACGATAGTTACCGGATAAGGCGCAGCGGTCGGGCTGAACGGGGGGTTCGT
GCACACAGCCCAGCTTGGAGCGAACGACCTACACCGAACTGAGATACCTACAGCGTGAGCTATGAGAAAG
CGCCACGCTTCCCGAAGGGAGAAAGGCGGACAGGTATCCGGTAAGCGGCAGGGTCGGAACAGGAGAGCGC
ACGAGGGAGCTTCCAGGGGGAAACGCCTGGTATCTTTATAGTCCTGTCGGGTTTCGCCACCTCTGACTTG
AGCGTCGATTTTTGTGATGCTCGTCAGGGGGGCGGAGCCTATGGAAAAACGCCAGCAACGCGGCCTTTTT
ACGGTTCCTGGCCTTTTGCTGGCCTTTTGCTCACATGTTCTTTCCTGCGTTATCCCCTGATTCTGTGGAT
AACCGTATTACCGCCTTTGAGTGAGCTGATACCGCTCGCCGCAGCCGAACGACCGAGCGCAGCGAGTCAG
TGAGCGAGGAAGCGGAAGAGCGCCTGATGCGGTATTTTCTCCTTACGCATCTGTGCGGTATTTCACACCG
CAATGGTGCACTCTCAGTACAATCTGCTCTGATGCCGCATAGTTAAGCCAGTATACACTCCGCTATCGCT
ACGTGACTGGGTCATGGCTGCGCCCCGACACCCGCCAACACCCGCTGACGCGCCCTGACGGGCTTGTCTG
CTCCCGGCATCCGCTTACAGACAAGCTGTGACCGTCTCCGGGAGCTGCATGTGTCAGAGGTTTTCACCGT
CATCACCGAAACGCGCGAGGCAGCTGCGGTAAAGCTCATCAGCGTGGTCGTGAAGCGATTCACAGATGTC
TGCCTGTTCATCCGCGTCCAGCTCGTTGAGTTTCTCCAGAAGCGTTAATGTCTGGCTTCTGATAAAGCGG
GCCATGTTAAGGGCGGTTTTTTCCTGTTTGGTCACTGATGCCTCCGTGTAAGGGGGATTTCTGTTCATGG
GGGTAATGATACCGATGAAACGAGAGAGGATGCTCACGATACGGGTTACTGATGATGAACATGCCCGGTT
ACTGGAACGTTGTGAGGGTAAACAACTGGCGGTATGGATGCGGCGGGACCAGAGAAAAATCACTCAGGGT
CAATGCCAGCGCTTCGTTAATACAGATGTAGGTGTTCCACAGGGTAGCCAGCAGCATCCTGCGATGCAGA
TCCGGAACATAATGGTGCAGGGCGCTGACTTCCGCGTTTCCAGACTTTACGAAACACGGAAACCGAAGAC
CATTCATGTTGTTGCTCAGGTCGCAGACGTTTTGCAGCAGCAGTCGCTTCACGTTCGCTCGCGTATCGGT
GATTCATTCTGCTAACCAGTAAGGCAACCCCGCCAGCCTAGCCGGGTCCTCAACGACAGGAGCACGATCA
TGCGCACCCGTGGCCAGGACCCAACGCTGCCCGAGATGCGCCGCGTGCGGCTGCTGGAGATGGCGGACGC
GATGGATATGTTCTGCCAAGGGTTGGTTTGCGCATTCACAGTTCTCCGCAAGAATTGATTGGCTCCAATT
CTTGGAGTGGTGAATCCGTTAGCGAGGTGCCGCCGGCTTCCATTCAGGTCGAGGTGGCCCGGCTCCATGC
ACCGCGACGCAACGCGGGGAGGCAGACAAGGTATAGGGCGGCGCCTACAATCCATGCCAACCCGTTCCAT
GTGCTCGCCGAGGCGGCATAAATCGCCGTGACGATCAGCGGTCCAATGATCGAAGTTAGGCTGGTAAGAG
CCGCGAGCGATCCTTGAAGCTGTCCCTGATGGTCGTCATCTACCTGCCTGGACAGCATGGCCTGCAACGC
GGGCATCCCGATGCCGCCGGAAGCGAGAAGAATCATAATGGGGAAGGCCATCCAGCCTCGCGTCGCGAAC
GCCAGCAAGACGTAGCCCAGCGCGTCGGCCGCCATGCCGGCGATAATGGCCTGCTTCTCGCCGAAACGTT
TGGTGGCGGGACCAGTGACGAAGGCTTGAGCGAGGGCGTGCAAGATTCCGAATACCGCAAGCGACAGGCC
GATCATCGTCGCGCTCCAGCGAAAGCGGTCCTCGCCGAAAATGACCCAGAGCGCTGCCGGCACCTGTCCT
ACGAGTTGCATGATAAAGAAGACAGTCATAAGTGCGGCGACGATAGTCATGCCCCGCGCCCACCGGAAGG
AGCTGACTGGGTTGAAGGCTCTCAAGGGCATCGGTCGACGCTCTCCCTTATGCGACTCCTGCATTAGGAA
GCAGCCCAGTAGTAGGTTGAGGCCGTTGAGCACCGCCGCCGCAAGGAATGGTGCATGCAAGGAGATGGCG
CCCAACAGTCCCCCGGCCACGGGGCCTGCCACCATACCCACGCCGAAACAAGCGCTCATGAGCCCGAAGT
GGCGAGCCCGATCTTCCCCATCGGTGATGTCGGCGATATAGGCGCCAGCAACCGCACCTGTGGCGCCGGT
GATGCCGGCCACGATGCGTCCGGCGTAGAGGATCGAGATCTCGATCCCGCGAAATTAATACGACTCACTA
TAGGGAGACCACAACGGTTTCCCTCTAGTGCCGGCTCCGGAGAGCTCTTTAATTAAGCGGCCGCCCTGCA
GGACTCGAGTTCTAGAAATAATTTTGTTTAACTTTAAGAAGGAGATATACATATGAAATCTTCTCACCAT
CACCATCACCATCACCATCACCATGGTTCTTCTATGAAAATCGAAGAAGGTAAACTGGTAATCTGGATTA
ACGGCGATAAAGGCTATAACGGTCTCGCTGAAGTCGGTAAGAAATTCGAGAAAGATACCGGAATTAAAGT
CACCGTTGAGCATCCGGATAAACTGGAAGAGAAATTCCCACAGGTTGCGGCAACTGGCGATGGCCCTGAC
ATTATCTTCTGGGCACACGACCGCTTTGGTGGCTACGCTCAATCTGGCCTGTTGGCTGAAATCACCCCGG
ACAAAGCGTTCCAGGACAAGCTGTATCCGTTTACCTGGGATGCCGTACGTTACAACGGCAAGCTGATTGC
TTACCCGATCGCTGTTGAAGCGTTATCGCTGATTTATAACAAAGATCTGCTGCCGAACCCGCCAAAAACC
TGGGAAGAGATCCCGGCGCTGGATAAAGAACTGAAAGCGAAAGGTAAGAGCGCGCTGATGTTCAACCTGC
AAGAACCGTACTTCACCTGGCCGCTGATTGCTGCTGACGGGGGTTATGCGTTCAAGTATGAAAACGGCAA
GTACGACATTAAAGACGTGGGCGTGGATAACGCTGGCGCGAAAGCGGGTCTGACCTTCCTGGTTGACCTG
ATTAAAAACAAACACATGAATGCAGACACCGATTACTCCATCGCAGAAGCTGCCTTTAATAAAGGCGAAA
CAGCGATGACCATCAACGGCCCGTGGGCATGGTCCAACATCGACACCAGCAAAGTGAATTATGGTGTAAC
GGTACTGCCGACCTTCAAGGGTCAACCATCCAAACCGTTCGTTGGCGTGCTGAGCGCAGGTATTAACGCC
GCCAGTCCGAACAAAGAGCTGGCAAAAGAGTTCCTCGAAAACTATCTGCTGACTGATGAAGGTCTGGAAG
CGGTTAATAAAGACAAACCGCTGGGTGCCGTAGCGCTGAAGTCTTACGAGGAAGAGTTGGCGAAAGATCC
ACGTATTGCCGCCACTATGGAAAACGCCCAGAAAGGTGAAATCATGCCGAACATCCCGCAGATGTCCGCT
TTCTGGTATGCCGTGCGTACTGCGGTGATCAACGCCGCCAGCGGTCGTCAGACTGTCGATGAAGCCCTGA
AAGACGCGCAGACTAATTCGAGCTCGAACAACAACAACAATAACAATAACAACAACCTCGGGATCGAGGA
AAACCTGTACTTCCAATCCAATGCAATGAGCAACAAAGAAAAGAACGCGAGCGAAACCCGTAAGGCGTAC
ACCACCAAAATGATCCCGCGTAGCCACGACCGTATGAAGCTGCTGGGCAACTTTATGGACTATCTGATGG
ATGGCACCCCGATTTTCTTTGAACTGTGGAACCAGTTCGGTGGCGGTATCGACCGTGATATCATTAGCGG
CACCGCGAACAAAGATAAGATTAGCGACGATCTGCTGCTGGCGGTTAACTGGTTTAAAGTGATGCCGATC
AACAGCAAACCGCAAGGCGTGAGCCCGAGCAACCTGGCGAACCTGTTCCAGCAATACAGCGGTAGCGAAC
CGGACATCCAGGCGCAAGAGTATTTCGCGAGCAACTTTGACACCGAAAAGCACCAGTGGAAAGATATGCG
TGTTGAGTACGAACGTCTGCTGGCGGAGCTGCAACTGAGCCGTAGCGACATGCACCATGATCTGAAGCTG
ATGTACAAAGAAAAGTGCATTGGCCTGAGCCTGAGCACCGCGCACTATATCACCAGCGTGATGTTTGGCA
CCGGTGCGAAGAACAACCGTCAGACCAAACATCAATTCTATAGCAAAGTGATTCAGCTGCTGGAGGAAAG
CACCCAGATCAACAGCGTTGAGCAACTGGCGAGCATCATTCTGAAAGCGGGTGACTGCGATAGCTACCGT
AAACTGCGTATCCGTTGCAGCCGTAAGGGTGCGACCCCGAGCATTCTGAAAATCGTGCAAGACTATGAAC
TGGGCACCAACCACGACGATGAGGTGAACGTTCCGAGCCTGATTGCGAACCTGAAAGAAAAGCTGGGCCG
TTTTGAGTACGAATGCGAGTGGAAGTGCATGGAGAAAATCAAGGCGTTCCTGGCGAGCAAAGTTGGCCCG
TACTATCTGGGTAGCTATAGCGCGATGCTGGAGAACGCGCTGAGCCCGATTAAGGGTATGACCACCAAGA
ACTGCAAATTCGTGCTGAAACAGATTGACGCGAAGAACGATATCAAATACGAAAACGAGCCGTTTGGCAA
GATCGTTGAAGGTTTCTTTGACAGCCCGTATTTCGAGAGCGATACCAACGTGAAATGGGTTCTGCACCCG
CACCATATTGGCGAAAGCAACATCAAGACCCTGTGGGAGGACCTGAACGCGATTCATAGCAAATACGAGG
AAGACATCGCGAGCCTGAGCGAAGATAAGAAAGAGAAGCGTATCAAGGTTTACCAGGGCGATGTGTGCCA
AACCATCAACACCTATTGCGAGGAAGTGGGCAAGGAAGCGAAAACCCCGCTGGTTCAGCTGCTGCGTTAC
CTGTATAGCCGTAAAGACGATATTGCGGTGGACAAGATCATTGATGGTATCACCTTCCTGAGCAAGAAAC
ACAAGGTGGAGAAACAGAAGATTAACCCGGTTATCCAAAAATACCCGAGCTTCAACTTTGGCAACAACAG
CAAGCTGCTGGGTAAAATCATTAGCCCGAAAGACAAGCTGAAACATAACCTGAAGTGCAACCGTAACCAA
GTGGATAACTACATCTGGATTGAAATCAAGGTTCTGAACACCAAGACCATGCGTTGGGAGAAACACCATT
ATGCGCTGAGCAGCACCCGTTTTCTGGAGGAAGTTTACTATCCGGCGACCAGCGAAAACCCGCCGGATGC
GCTGGCGGCGCGTTTCCGTACCAAAACCAACGGTTATGAGGGCAAGCCGGCGCTGAGCGCGGAACAGATT
GAGCAAATCCGTAGCGCGCCGGTTGGCCTGCGTAAAGTGAAGAAACGTCAGATGCGTCTGGAAGCGGCGC
GTCAGCAAAACCTGCTGCCGCGTTATACCTGGGGCAAGGATTTTAACATTAACATCTGCAAACGTGGTAA
CAACTTCGAAGTTACCCTGGCGACCAAGGTGAAGAAAAAGAAAGAGAAGAACTACAAAGTGGTTCTGGGT
TATGACGCGAACATTGTGCGTAAAAACACCTATGCGGCGATTGAGGCGCATGCGAACGGTGATGGTGTGA
TTGACTATAACGATCTGCCGGTTAAGCCGATCGAAAGCGGCTTTGTGACCGTTGAGAGCCAGGTTCGTGA
CAAAAGCTACGATCAACTGAGCTATAACGGTGTGAAGCTGCTGTACTGCAAACCGCATGTTGAAAGCCGT
CGTAGCTTCCTGGAGAAATATCGTAACGGCACCATGAAGGACAACCGTGGTAACAACATTCAGATCGACT
TCATGAAGGATTTTGAAGCGATCGCGGACGATGAAACCAGCCTGTACTATTTTAACATGAAGTACTGCAA
ACTGCTGCAGAGCAGCATTCGTAACCACAGCAGCCAAGCGAAAGAATATCGTGAGGAAATCTTCGAGCTG
CTGCGTGATGGCAAGCTGAGCGTGCTGAAACTGAGCAGCCTGAGCAACCTGAGCTTCGTGATGTTTAAGG
TTGCGAAAAGCCTGATTGGCACCTACTTTGGTCATCTGCTGAAGAAACCGAAGAACAGCAAAAGCGACGT
TAAGGCTCCGCCGATCACCGACGAAGATAAGCAGAAAGCGGACCCGGAGATGTTCGCGCTGCGTCTGGCG
CTGGAGGAAAAACGTCTGAACAAGGTTAAAAGCAAGAAAGAAGTGATTGCGAACAAGATCGTTGCGAAAG
CGCTGGAGCTGCGTGACAAATACGGCCCGGTGCTGATTAAGGGCGAGAACATCAGCGATACCACCAAGAA
AGGTAAGAAAAGCAGCACCAACAGCTTCCTGATGGACTGGCTGGCGCGTGGCGTGGCGAACAAGGTTAAA
GAAATGGTGATGATGCACCAGGGTCTGGAGTTCGTTGAGGTGAACCCGAACTTTACCAGCCACCAAGATC
CGTTCGTTCATAAGAACCCGGAGAACACCTTTCGTGCGCGTTACAGCCGTTGCACCCCGAGCGAACTGAC
CGAGAAGAACCGTAAAGAAATCCTGAGCTTCCTGAGCGACAAGCCGAGCAAACGTCCGACCAACGCGTAC
TATAACGAGGGTGCGATGGCGTTTCTGGCGACCTATGGCCTGAAGAAAAACGACGTGCTGGGTGTTAGCC
TGGAAAAGTTCAAACAGATTATGGCGAACATCCTGCATCAGCGTAGCGAGGATCAACTGCTGTTTCCGAG
CCGTGGCGGTATGTTCTACCTGGCGACCTATAAGCTGGACGCGGATGCGACCAGCGTTAACTGGAACGGC
AAACAGTTTTGGGTGTGCAACGCGGACCTGGTTGCGGCGTACAACGTGGGTCTGGTTGACATCCAAAAAG
ATTTCAAGAAAAAGTAATAATAACATTGGAAGTGGATAACGGATCCGCGATCGCGGCGCGCCACCTGGTG
GCCGGCCGGTACCACGCGTGCGCGCTGATCCGGCTGCTAACAAAGCCCGAAAGGAAGCTGAGTTGGCTGC
TGCCACCGCTGAGCAATAACTAGCATAACCCCTTGGGGCCTCTAAACGGGTCTTGAGGGGTTTTTTGCTG
AAAGGAGGAACTATATCCGGATATCCACAGGACGGGTGTGGTCGCCATGATCGCGTAGTCGATAGTGGCT
CCAAGTAGCGAAGCGAGCAGGACTGGGCGGCGGCCAAAGCGGTCGGACAGTGCTCCGAGAACGGGTGCGC
ATAGAAATTGCATCAACGCATATAGCGCTAGCAGCACGCCATAGTGACTGGCGATGCTGTCGGAATGGAC
GATATCCCGCAAGAGGCCCGGCAGTACCGGCATAACCAAGCCTATGCCTACAGCATCCAGGGTGACGGTG
CCGAGGATGACGATGAGCGCATTGTTAGATTTCATACACGGTGCCTGACTGCGTTAGCAATTTAACTGTG
ATAAACTACCG
